Addgene plasmid #214311: pMSCV-Myc-Caspase-4_W267N
Purpose: Expression of gene in mammalian cells by retroviral transduction
Depositing lab: Jonathan Kagan. Depositing organization: Boston Children's Hospital. Publication: Structural insights into cytokine cleavage by inflammatory caspase-4. Devant P, Dong Y, Mintseris J, Ma W, Gygi SP, Wu H, Kagan JC. Nature. 2023 Dec;624(7991):451-459. doi: 10.1038/s41586-023-06751-9. Epub 2023 Nov 22. PubMed 37993712.
Backbone
  Vector backbone: pMSCV-IRES-EGFP
  Backbone size w/o insert (bp): 6400
  Vector type: Retroviral
Growth in bacteria
  Bacterial resistance: Ampicillin, 100 μg/mL
  Growth temperature: 37°C
  Growth strain: NEB Stable
  Copy number: High Copy
Gene/Insert
  Gene/Insert name: CASP4 (alt name: Caspase-4)
  Species: H. sapiens (human)
  Mutation: W267N
  Entrez Gene: CASP4 (a.k.a. ICE(rel)II, ICEREL-II, ICH-2, Mih1, Mih1/TX, TX)
  Promoter: MESV
  Tag / fusion protein: Myc (N terminal on insert)
  Cloning method: Restriction Enzyme; 5′ cloning site NotI (not destroyed); 3′ cloning site SalI (not destroyed)
  Sequencing primers: 5′ MSCV-fwd; 3′ MSCV-rev
Terms and licenses: Academic/Nonprofit Terms; Industry Terms: Not Available to Industry
How to cite: pMSCV-Myc-Caspase-4_W267N was a gift from Jonathan Kagan (Addgene plasmid # 214311 ; http://n2t.net/addgene:214311 ; RRID:Addgene_214311)
