[The description below was written by a language model from this plasmid's Addgene catalogue record and pLannotate feature annotations shown in this document.]
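Description:
pMSCV-Myc-Caspase-4_W267N is a gammaretroviral transfer vector built on the pMSCV-IRES-EGFP backbone, intended for expressing a mutant human caspase-4 in mammalian cells by retroviral transduction. The sequenced plasmid is about 7.6 kb. In bacteria it is maintained through a high-copy ColE1/pUC-type origin and selected with ampicillin via the β-lactamase gene. The remaining bacterial annotations (fragments of lacI, lacZα, rop, bom and a tetracycline resistance gene, plus a short env fragment) are non-functional remnants of the backbone's cloning history.

The viral portion is bounded by 5' and 3' long terminal repeats from murine embryonic stem cell virus. The 5' LTR serves as the promoter for the genomic transcript, and it is followed by the MESV Ψ packaging signal and a truncated, start-codon-less gag segment that extends the packaging region and improves encapsidation. Because the vector carries no functional gag, pol or env genes, these must be supplied in trans by packaging cells or helper plasmids. Downstream, the human CASP4 coding sequence was cloned between NotI and SalI sites with an N-terminal Myc epitope tag for detection, and it carries the W267N substitution. The feature table does not annotate the Myc tag separately. An EMCV IRES follows the insert and drives translation of EGFP from the same bicistronic mRNA, so green fluorescence marks transduced cells and allows them to be sorted or scored.

The associated publication concerns the structural basis of cytokine cleavage by inflammatory caspase-4, which suggests the point mutant is used for structure-function comparison, although the record does not state the specific effect of W267N.
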