Features (pLannotate 1.2.2; 20 found; start..end, strand, type, name):
    564..905     +  misc_feature   MESV Ψ: packaging signal of murine embryonic stem cell virus
    972..1388    +  CDS            gag (truncated): truncated Moloney murine leukemia virus (MMLV) gag gene lacking the start codon
   1460..2590    +  CDS            CASP4: CASP4_HUMAN - Also known as ICH2 From Homo sapiens (Human).
   2594..2627    -  misc_feature   MCS (fragment): pBluescript multiple cloning site
   2729..3191    +  misc_feature   IRES: internal ribosome entry site (IRES) of the encephalomyocarditis virus (EMCV)
   3205..3924    +  CDS            EGFP: the original enhanced GFP (Yang et al., 1996) mammalian codon-optimized
   3986..4500    +  LTR            3' LTR: 3' long terminal repeat from murine embryonic stem cell virus
   4662..4678    -  protein_bind   lac operator: The lac repressor binds to the lac operator to inhibit transcription in E. coli. This inhibition can be relieved by adding lactose or isopropyl-β-D-thiogalactopyranoside (IPTG). lac repressor encoded by lacI
   4686..4716    -  promoter       lac promoter: promoter for the E. coli lac operon
   4731..4752    -  protein_bind   CAP binding site: CAP binding activates transcription in the presence of cAMP. E. coli catabolite activator protein
   4765..4857    -  CDS            lacI (fragment): lac repressor; lacI; The lac repressor binds to the lac operator to inhibit transcription in E. coli. This inhibition can be relieved by adding lactose or isopropyl-β-D-thiogalactopyranoside (IPTG).
   5040..5628    -  rep_origin     ori: high-copy-number ColE1/pMB1/pBR322/pUC origin of replication
   5799..6659    -  CDS            AmpR: β-lactamase; bla; confers resistance to ampicillin, carbenicillin, and related antibiotics
   6660..6764    -  promoter       AmpR promoter: bla
   6859..6894    +  CDS            rop (fragment): Rop protein, which maintains plasmids at low copy number; rop
   6996..7095    +  misc_feature   bom (fragment): basis of mobility region from pBR322
   7101..7250    -  CDS            lacZα (fragment): LacZα fragment of β-galactosidase; lacZ fragment
   7250..7451    -  CDS            TcR (fragment): tetracycline efflux protein; tet; confers resistance to tetracycline
   7452..7550    +  CDS            env (fragment): murine leukemia virus gPr80 envelope polyprotein precursor; env; proteolytically cleaved into gp70SU and p15TM subunits
   7592..500     +  LTR            5' LTR (across the origin): 5' long terminal repeat from murine embryonic stem cell virus
>Addgene plasmid #214311 | pMSCV-Myc-Caspase-4_W267N | addgene full sequence | sequence record 422634 | Addgene NGS Result
GTAGGTTTGGCAAGCTAGCTTAAGTAACGCCATTTTGCAAGGCATGGAAAATACATAACTGAGAATAGAG
AAGTTCAGATCAAGGTTAGGAACAGAGAGACAGCAGAATATGGGCCAAACAGGATATCTGTGGTAAGCAG
TTCCTGCCCCGGCTCAGGGCCAAGAACAGATGGTCCCCAGATGCGGTCCCGCCCTCAGCAGTTTCTAGAG
AACCATCAGATGTTTCCAGGGTGCCCCAAGGACCTGAAATGACCCTGTGCCTTATTTGAACTAACCAATC
AGTTCGCTTCTCGCTTCTGTTCGCGCGCTTCTGCTCCCCGAGCTCAATAAAAGAGCCCACAACCCCTCAC
TCGGCGCGCCAGTCCTCCGATAGACTGCGTCGCCCGGGTACCCGTATTCCCAATAAAGCCTCTTGCTGTT
TGCATCCGAATCGTGGACTCGCTGATCCTTGGGAGGGTCTCCTCAGATTGATTGACTGCCCACCTCGGGG
GTCTTTCATTTGGAGGTTCCACCGAGATTTGGAGACCCCTGCCCAGGGACCACCGACCCCCCCGCCGGGA
GGTAAGCTGGCCAGCGGTCGTTTCGTGTCTGTCTCTGTCTTTGTGCGTGTTTGTGCCGGCATCTAATGTT
TGCGCCTGCGTCTGTACTAGTTAGCTAACTAGCTCTGTATCTGGCGGACCCGTGGTGGAACTGACGAGTT
CTGAACACCCGGCCGCAACCCTGGGAGACGTCCCAGGGACTTTGGGGGCCGTTTTTGTGGCCCGACCTGA
GGAAGGGAGTCGATGTGGAATCCGACCCCGTCAGGATATGTGGTTCTGGTAGGAGACGAGAACCTAAAAC
AGTTCCCGCCTCCGTCTGAATTTTTGCTTTCGGTTTGGAACCGAAGCCGCGCGTCTTGTCTGCTGCAGCG
CTGCAGCATCGTTCTGTGTTGTCTCTGTCTGACTGTGTTTCTGTATTTGTCTGAAAATTAGGGCCAGACT
GTTACCACTCCCTTAAGTTTGACCTTAGGTCACTGGAAAGATGTCGAGCGGATCGCTCACAACCAGTCGG
TAGATGTCAAGAAGAGACGTTGGGTTACCTTCTGCTCTGCAGAATGGCCAACCTTTAACGTCGGATGGCC
GCGAGACGGCACCTTTAACCGAGACCTCATCACCCAGGTTAAGATCAAGGTCTTTTCACCTGGCCCGCAT
GGACACCCAGACCAGGTCCCCTACATCGTGACCTGGGAAGCCTTGGCTTTTGACCCCCCTCCCTGGGTCA
AGCCCTTTGTACACCCTAAGCCTCCGCCTCCTCTTCCTCCATCCGCCCCGTCTCTCCCCCTTGAACCTCC
TCGTTCGACCCCGCCTCGATCCTCCCTTTATCCAGCCCTCACTCCTTCTCTAGGCGCCGGAATTAGATCT
CTCGAGATCGATGCGGCCGCGCCACCATGGAACAAAAACTCATCTCAGAAGAGGATCTGATGGCAGAAGG
CAACCACAGAAAAAAGCCACTTAAGGTGTTGGAATCCCTGGGCAAAGATTTCCTCACTGGTGTTTTGGAT
AACTTGGTGGAACAAAATGTACTGAACTGGAAGGAAGAGGAAAAAAAGAAATATTACGATGCTAAAACTG
AAGACAAAGTTCGGGTCATGGCAGACTCTATGCAAGAGAAGCAACGTATGGCAGGACAAATGCTTCTTCA
AACCTTTTTTAACATAGACCAAATATCCCCCAATAAAAAAGCTCATCCGAATATGGAGGCTGGACCACCT
GAGTCAGGAGAATCTACAGATGCCCTCAAGCTTTGTCCTCATGAAGAATTCCTGAGACTATGTAAAGAAA
GAGCTGAAGAGATCTATCCAATAAAGGAGAGAAACAACCGCACACGCCTGGCTCTCATCATATGCAATAC
AGAGTTTGACCATCTGCCTCCGAGGAATGGAGCTGACTTTGACATCACAGGGATGAAGGAGCTACTTGAG
GGTCTGGACTATAGTGTAGATGTAGAAGAGAATCTGACAGCCAGGGATATGGAGTCAGCGCTGAGGGCAT
TTGCTACCAGACCAGAGCACAAGTCCTCTGACAGCACATTCTTGGTACTCATGTCTCATGGCATCCTGGA
GGGAATCTGCGGAACTGTGCATGATGAGAAAAAACCAGATGTGCTGCTTTATGACACCATCTTCCAGATA
TTCAACAACCGCAACTGCCTCAGTCTGAAGGACAAACCCAAGGTCATCATTGTCCAGGCCTGCAGAGGTG
CAAACCGTGGGGAACTGAACGTCAGAGACTCTCCAGCATCCTTGGAAGTGGCCTCTTCACAGTCATCTGA
GAACCTGGAGGAAGATGCTGTTTACAAGACCCACGTGGAGAAGGACTTCATTGCTTTCTGCTCTTCAACG
CCACACAACGTGTCCTGGAGAGACAGCACAATGGGCTCTATCTTCATCACACAACTCATCACATGCTTCC
AGAAATATTCTTGGTGCTGCCACCTAGAGGAAGTATTTCGGAAGGTACAGCAATCATTTGAAACTCCAAG
GGCCAAAGCTCAAATGCCCACCATAGAACGACTGTCCATGACAAGATATTTCTACCTCTTTCCTGGCAAT
TGAGTCGACGGTATCGATAAGCTTGATATCGAATTCCGCCCCCCCCCCTAACGTTACTGGCCGAAGCCGC
TTGGAATAAGGCCGGTGTGCGTTTGTCTATATGTTATTTTCCACCATATTGCCGTCTTTTGGCAATGTGA
GGGCCCGGAAACCTGGCCCTGTCTTCTTGACGAGCATTCCTAGGGGTCTTTCCCCTCTCGCCAAAGGAAT
GCAAGGTCTGTTGAATGTCGTGAAGGAAGCAGTTCCTCTGGAAGCTTCTTGAAGACAAACAACGTCTGTA
GCGACCCTTTGCAGGCAGCGGAACCCCCCACCTGGCGACAGGTGCCTCTGCGGCCAAAAGCCACGTGTAT
AAGATACACCTGCAAAGGCGGCACAACCCCAGTGCCACGTTGTGAGTTGGATAGTTGTGGAAAGAGTCAA
ATGGCTCTCCTCAAGCGTATTCAACAAGGGGCTGAAGGATGCCCAGAAGGTACCCCATTGTATGGGATCT
GATCTGGGGCCTCGGTGCACATGCTTTACATGTGTTTAGTCGAGGTTAAAAAAACGTCTAGGCCCCCCGA
ACCACGGGGACGTGGTTTTCCTTTGAAAAACACGATGATAATATGGCCACAACCATGGTGAGCAAGGGCG
AGGAGCTGTTCACCGGGGTGGTGCCCATCCTGGTCGAGCTGGACGGCGACGTAAACGGCCACAAGTTCAG
CGTGTCTGGCGAGGGCGAGGGCGATGCCACCTACGGCAAGCTGACCCTGAAGTTCATCTGCACCACCGGC
AAGCTGCCCGTGCCCTGGCCCACCCTCGTGACCACCCTGACCTACGGCGTGCAGTGCTTCAGCCGCTACC
CCGACCACATGAAGCAGCACGACTTCTTCAAGTCCGCCATGCCCGAAGGCTACGTCCAGGAGCGCACCAT
CTTCTTCAAGGACGACGGCAACTACAAGACCCGCGCCGAGGTGAAGTTCGAGGGCGACACCCTGGTGAAC
CGCATCGAGCTGAAGGGCATCGACTTCAAGGAGGACGGCAACATCCTGGGGCACAAGCTGGAGTACAACT
ACAACAGCCACAACGTCTATATCATGGCCGACAAGCAGAAGAACGGCATCAAGGCGAACTTCAAGATCCG
CCACAACATCGAGGACGGCAGCGTGCAGCTCGCCGACCACTACCAGCAGAACACCCCCATCGGCGACGGC
CCCGTGCTGCTGCCCGACAACCACTACCTGAGCACCCAGTCCGCCCTGAGCAAAGACCCCAACGAGAAGC
GCGATCACATGGTCCTGCTGGAGTTCGTGACCGCCGCCGGGATCACTCTCGGCATGGACGAGCTGTACAA
GTAATGAATTAATTAAGAATTCGATAAAATAAAAGATTTTATTTAGTCTCCAGAAAAAGGGGGGAATGAA
AGACCCCACCTGTAGGTTTGGCAAGCTAGCTTAAGTAACGCCATTTTGCAAGGCATGGAAAATACATAAC
TGAGAATAGAGAAGTTCAGATCAAGGTTAGGAACAGAGAGACAGCAGAATATGGGCCAAACAGGATATCT
GTGGTAAGCAGTTCCTGCCCCGGCTCAGGGCCAAGAACAGATGGTCCCCAGATGCGGTCCCGCCCTCAGC
AGTTTCTAGAGAACCATCAGATGTTTCCAGGGTGCCCCAAGGACCTGAAATGACCCTGTGCCTTATTTGA
ACTAACCAATCAGTTCGCTTCTCGCTTCTGTTCGCGCGCTTCTGCTCCCCGAGCTCAATAAAAGAGCCCA
CAACCCCTCACTCGGCGCGCCAGTCCTCCGATAGACTGCGTCGCCCGGGTACCCGTGTATCCAATAAACC
CTCTTGCAGTTGCATCCGACTTGTGGTCTCGCTGTTCCTTGGGAGGGTCTCCTCTGAGTGATTGACTACC
CGTCAGCGGGGGTCTTTCATGGGTAACAGTTTCTTGAAGTTGGAGAACAACATTCTGAGGGTAGGAGTCG
AATATTAAGTAATCCTGACTCAATTAGCCACTGTTTTGAATCCACATACTCCAATACTCCTGAAATAGTT
CATTATGGACAGCGCAGAAAGAGCTGGGGAGAATTGTGAAATTGTTATCCGCTCACAATTCCACACAACA
TACGAGCCGGAAGCATAAAGTGTAAAGCCTGGGGTGCCTAATGAGTGAGCTAACTCACATTAATTGCGTT
GCGCTCACTGCCCGCTTTCCAGTCGGGAAACCTGTCGTGCCAGCTGCATTAATGAATCGGCCAACGCGCG
GGGAGAGGCGGTTTGCGTATTGGGCGCTCTTCCGCTTCCTCGCTCACTGACTCGCTGCGCTCGGTCGTTC
GGCTGCGGCGAGCGGTATCAGCTCACTCAAAGGCGGTAATACGGTTATCCACAGAATCAGGGGATAACGC
AGGAAAGAACATGTGAGCAAAAGGCCAGCAAAAGGCCAGGAACCGTAAAAAGGCCGCGTTGCTGGCGTTT
TTCCATAGGCTCCGCCCCCCTGACGAGCATCACAAAAATCGACGCTCAAGTCAGAGGTGGCGAAACCCGA
CAGGACTATAAAGATACCAGGCGTTTCCCCCTGGAAGCTCCCTCGTGCGCTCTCCTGTTCCGACCCTGCC
GCTTACCGGATACCTGTCCGCCTTTCTCCCTTCGGGAAGCGTGGCGCTTTCTCATAGCTCACGCTGTAGG
TATCTCAGTTCGGTGTAGGTCGTTCGCTCCAAGCTGGGCTGTGTGCACGAACCCCCCGTTCAGCCCGACC
GCTGCGCCTTATCCGGTAACTATCGTCTTGAGTCCAACCCGGTAAGACACGACTTATCGCCACTGGCAGC
AGCCACTGGTAACAGGATTAGCAGAGCGAGGTATGTAGGCGGTGCTACAGAGTTCTTGAAGTGGTGGCCT
AACTACGGCTACACTAGAAGAACAGTATTTGGTATCTGCGCTCTGCTGAAGCCAGTTACCTTCGGAAAAA
GAGTTGGTAGCTCTTGATCCGGCAAACAAACCACCGCTGGTAGCGGTGGTTTTTTTGTTTGCAAGCAGCA
GATTACGCGCAGAAAAAAAGGATCTCAAGAAGATCCTTTGATCTTTTCTACGGGGTCTGACGCTCAGTGG
AACGAAAACTCACGTTAAGGGATTTTGGTCATGAGATTATCAAAAAGGATCTTCACCTAGATCCTTTTAA
ATTAAAAATGAAGTTTTAAATCAATCTAAAGTATATATGAGTAAACTTGGTCTGACAGTTACCAATGCTT
AATCAGTGAGGCACCTATCTCAGCGATCTGTCTATTTCGTTCATCCATAGTTGCCTGACTCCCCGTCGTG
TAGATAACTACGATACGGGAGGGCTTACCATCTGGCCCCAGTGCTGCAATGATACCGCGAGACCCACGCT
CACCGGCTCCAGATTTATCAGCAATAAACCAGCCAGCCGGAAGGGCCGAGCGCAGAAGTGGTCCTGCAAC
TTTATCCGCCTCCATCCAGTCTATTAATTGTTGCCGGGAAGCTAGAGTAAGTAGTTCGCCAGTTAATAGT
TTGCGCAACGTTGTTGCCATTGCTACAGGCATCGTGGTGTCACGCTCGTCGTTTGGTATGGCTTCATTCA
GCTCCGGTTCCCAACGATCAAGGCGAGTTACATGATCCCCCATGTTGTGCAAAAAAGCGGTTAGCTCCTT
CGGTCCTCCGATCGTTGTCAGAAGTAAGTTGGCCGCAGTGTTATCACTCATGGTTATGGCAGCACTGCAT
AATTCTCTTACTGTCATGCCATCCGTAAGATGCTTTTCTGTGACTGGTGAGTACTCAACCAAGTCATTCT
GAGAATAGTGTATGCGGCGACCGAGTTGCTCTTGCCCGGCGTCAATACGGGATAATACCGCGCCACATAG
CAGAACTTTAAAAGTGCTCATCATTGGAAAACGTTCTTCGGGGCGAAAACTCTCAAGGATCTTACCGCTG
TTGAGATCCAGTTCGATGTAACCCACTCGTGCACCCAACTGATCTTCAGCATCTTTTACTTTCACCAGCG
TTTCTGGGTGAGCAAAAACAGGAAGGCAAAATGCCGCAAAAAAGGGAATAAGGGCGACACGGAAATGTTG
AATACTCATACTCTTCCTTTTTCAATATTATTGAAGCATTTATCAGGGTTATTGTCTCATGAGCGGATAC
ATATTTGAATGTATTTAGAAAAATAAACAAATAGGGGTTCCGCGCACATTTCCCCGAAAAGTGCCACCTG
ACGTCTAAGAAACCATTATTATCATGACATTAACCTATAAAAATAGGCGTATCACGAGGCCCTTTCGTCT
CGCGCGTTTCGGTGATGACGGTGAAAACCTCTGACACATGCAGCTCCCGGAGACGGTCACAGCTTGTCTG
TAAGCGGATGCCGGGAGCAGACAAGCCCGTCAGGGCGCGTCAGCGGGTGTTGGCGGGTGTCGGGGCTGGC
TTAACTATGCGGCATCAGAGCAGATTGTACTGAGAGTGCACCATATGCGGTGTGAAATACCGCACAGATG
CGTAAGGAGAAAATACCGCATCAGGCGCCATTCGCCATTCAGGCTGCGCAACTGTTGGGAAGGGCGATCG
GTGCGGGCCTCTTCGCTATTACGCCAGCTGGCGAAAGGGGGATGTGCTGCAAGGCGATTAAGTTGGGTAA
CGCCAGGGTTTTCCCAGTCACGACGTTGTAAAACGACGGCGCAAGGAATGGTGCATGCAAGGAGATGGCG
CCCAACAGTCCCCCGGCCACGGGGCCTGCCACCATACCCACGCCGAAACAAGCGCTCATGAGCCCGAAGT
GGCGAGCCCGATCTTCCCCATCGGTGATGTCGGCGATATAGGCGCCAGCAACCGCACCTGTGGCGCCGGT
GATGCCGGCCACGATGCGTCCGGCGTAGAGGCGATTAGTCCAATTTGTTAAAGACAGGATATCAGTGGTC
CAGGCTCTAGTTTTGACTCAACAATATCACCAGCTGAAGCCTATAGAGTACGAGCCATAGATAAAATAAA
AGATTTTATTTAGTCTCCAGAAAAAGGGGGGAATGAAAGACCCCACCT
